Addgene plasmid #26101: pET28GST-LIC
Purpose: (Empty Backbone) SGC Empty backbone for bacterial expression
Depositing lab: Cheryl Arrowsmith. Depositing organization: University of Toronto.
Backbone
  Vector backbone: pET28GST-LIC
  Backbone manufacturer: Structural Genomics Consortium
  Backbone size (bp): 7998
  Vector type: Bacterial Expression
Growth in bacteria
  Bacterial resistance: Kanamycin, 50 μg/mL
  Growth temperature: 37°C
  Growth strain: DH5alpha
  Copy number: Low Copy
Gene/Insert
  Gene/Insert name: None
  Tag / fusion protein: GST (N terminal on backbone); 6XHis (N terminal on backbone); Thrombin CLeavage Site (N terminal on backbone)
  Cloning method: Restriction Enzyme
  Sequencing primers: 5′ T7, pGEX 5'
Terms and licenses: Academic/Nonprofit Terms; Industry Terms: Not Available to Industry
How to cite: pET28GST-LIC was a gift from Cheryl Arrowsmith (Addgene plasmid # 26101 ; http://n2t.net/addgene:26101 ; RRID:Addgene_26101)
