[The description below was written by a language model from this plasmid's Addgene catalogue record and pLannotate feature annotations shown in this document.]
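Description:
pET28GST-LIC is an empty bacterial expression backbone of about 8 kb from the Structural Genomics Consortium. It is built on a pET28-type framework and intended for producing N-terminally tagged recombinant proteins in E. coli. It replicates from a ColE1/pBR322-type origin, and the presence of rop and the bom region is consistent with the low copy number given in the record. Selection is with kanamycin through an aminoglycoside phosphotransferase gene. An f1 phage origin is also present, along with short non-functional remnants of the tetracycline resistance gene and an AmpR promoter fragment.

The expression cassette is driven by a T7 promoter with an adjacent lac operator and the phage T7 gene 10 ribosome binding site. A plasmid-borne lacI gene supplies repressor, so expression depends on T7 RNA polymerase supplied by the host and is inducible with IPTG. The open reading frame begins with Schistosoma japonicum glutathione S-transferase. According to the catalogue fields this is followed by a 6xHis tag and a thrombin cleavage site, which allow affinity purification on glutathione or metal-chelate resin and later removal of the tags. The feature table shows only a short tag fragment in this region.

Downstream of the tags lies a stuffer consisting of a loxP site and a sacB cassette with its own promoter. SacB encodes levansucrase, which makes cells sucrose-sensitive, so it can serve as a counter-selection marker against vector that has not had the stuffer replaced by an insert. The name implies ligation-independent cloning, although the record lists the cloning method as restriction enzyme. A vector-derived His-tag fragment and the T7 terminator follow the stuffer. No insert is present.
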