Features (pLannotate 1.2.2; 23 found; start..end, strand, type, name):
      5..144     -  misc_feature   bom: basis of mobility region from pBR322
    246..437     -  CDS            rop: Rop protein, which maintains plasmids at low copy number; rop
    454..834     +  CDS            YPB1_ECOLX: Protein predicted: Swiss-Prot protein existence level 4. From Escherichia coli.
    906..1197    -  CDS            TcR (fragment): tetracycline efflux protein; tet; confers resistance to tetracycline
   1212..1233    -  protein_bind   CAP binding site: CAP binding activates transcription in the presence of cAMP. E. coli catabolite activator protein
   1246..2328    -  CDS            lacI: lac repressor; lacI; The lac repressor binds to the lac operator to inhibit transcription in E. coli. This inhibition can be relieved by adding lactose or isopropyl-β-D-thiogalactopyranoside (IPTG).
   2329..2406    -  promoter       lacI promoter: lacI
   2414..2693    -  CDS            TcR (fragment): tetracycline efflux protein; tet; confers resistance to tetracycline
   2715..2733    +  promoter       T7 promoter: promoter for bacteriophage T7 RNA polymerase
   2734..2758    +  protein_bind   lac operator: The lac repressor binds to the lac operator to inhibit transcription in E. coli. This inhibition can be relieved by adding lactose or isopropyl-β-D-thiogalactopyranoside (IPTG). lac repressor encoded by lacI
   2773..2795    +  RBS            RBS: efficient ribosome binding site from bacteriophage T7 gene 10 (Olins and Rangwala, 1989)
   2803..3456    +  CDS            GST26_SCHJA: Experimental evidence at protein level: Swiss-Prot protein existence level 1. GST isoenzymes appear to play a central role in the parasite detoxification system. Other functions are also suspected including a role in increasing the solubility of haematin in the parasite gut. From Schistosoma japonicum (Blood fluke).
   3484..3500    +  CDS            capTEV™ (fragment): composite tag for in vivo biotinylation, TEV protease cleavage, and 6xHis tagging
   3556..3589    +  protein_bind   loxP: Cre-mediated recombination occurs in the 8-bp core sequence (GCATACAT). Cre recombinase
   3604..4049    +  promoter       sacB promoter: sacR; sacB promoter and control region
   4050..5471    +  CDS            SacB: secreted levansucrase that renders bacterial growth sensitive to sucrose; Bacillus subtilis sacB; negative selection marker
   5573..5590    +  CDS            9xHis (fragment): 9xHis affinity tag
   5600..5649    +  CDS            SET1 (fragment): solubility-enhancement tag derived from T7 phage gene 10B
   5657..5704    +  terminator     T7 terminator: transcription terminator for bacteriophage T7 RNA polymerase
   5741..6169    +  rep_origin     f1 ori (sequence partly withheld): f1 bacteriophage origin of replication; arrow indicates direction of (+) strand synthesis
   6222..6279    +  promoter       AmpR promoter (fragment): bla
   6288..7103    -  CDS            KanR: aminoglycoside phosphotransferase; aph(3')-Ia; confers resistance to kanamycin in bacteria or G418 (Geneticin®) in eukaryotes
   7225..7813    +  rep_origin     ori: high-copy-number ColE1/pMB1/pBR322/pUC origin of replication
>Addgene plasmid #26101 | pET28GST-LIC | addgene full sequence | sequence record 142370 | Addgene NGS results
AGCGCCTGATGCGGTATTTTCTCCTTACGCATCTGTGCGGTATTTCACACCGCAATGGTGCACTCTCAGT
ACAATCTGCTCTGATGCCGCATAGTTAAGCCAGTATACACTCCGCTATCGCTACGTGACTGGGTCATGGC
TGCGCCCCGACACCCGCCAACACCCGCTGACGCGCCCTGACGGGCTTGTCTGCTCCCGGCATCCGCTTAC
AGACAAGCTGTGACCGTCTCCGGGAGCTGCATGTGTCAGAGGTTTTCACCGTCATCACCGAAACGCGCGA
GGCAGCTGCGGTAAAGCTCATCAGCGTGGTCGTGAAGCGATTCACAGATGTCTGCCTGTTCATCCGCGTC
CAGCTCGTTGAGTTTCTCCAGAAGCGTTAATGTCTGGCTTCTGATAAAGCGGGCCATGTTAAGGGCGGTT
TTTTCCTGTTTGGTCACTGATGCCTCCGTGTAAGGGGGATTTCTGTTCATGGGGGTAATGATACCGATGA
AACGAGAGAGGATGCTCACGATACGGGTTACTGATGATGAACATGCCCGGTTACTGGAACGTTGTGAGGG
TAAACAACTGGCGGTATGGATGCGGCGGGACCAGAGAAAAATCACTCAGGGTCAATGCCAGCGCTTCGTT
AATACAGATGTAGGTGTTCCACAGGGTAGCCAGCAGCATCCTGCGATGCAGATCCGGAACATAATGGTGC
AGGGCGCTGACTTCCGCGTTTCCAGACTTTACGAAACACGGAAACCGAAGACCATTCATGTTGTTGCTCA
GGTCGCAGACGTTTTGCAGCAGCAGTCGCTTCACGTTCGCTCGCGTATCGGTGATTCATTCTGCTAACCA
GTAAGGCAACCCCGCCAGCCTAGCCGGGTCCTCAACGACAGGAGCACGATCATGCGCACCCGTGGGGCCG
CCATGCCGGCGATAATGGCCTGCTTCTCGCCGAAACGTTTGGTGGCGGGACCAGTGACGAAGGCTTGAGC
GAGGGCGTGCAAGATTCCGAATACCGCAAGCGACAGGCCGATCATCGTCGCGCTCCAGCGAAAGCGGTCC
TCGCCGAAAATGACCCAGAGCGCTGCCGGCACCTGTCCTACGAGTTGCATGATAAAGAAGACAGTCATAA
GTGCGGCGACGATAGTCATGCCCCGCGCCCACCGGAAGGAGCTGACTGGGTTGAAGGCTCTCAAGGGCAT
CGGTCGAGATCCCGGTGCCTAATGAGTGAGCTAACTTACATTAATTGCGTTGCGCTCACTGCCCGCTTTC
CAGTCGGGAAACCTGTCGTGCCAGCTGCATTAATGAATCGGCCAACGCGCGGGGAGAGGCGGTTTGCGTA
TTGGGCGCCAGGGTGGTTTTTCTTTTCACCAGTGAGACGGGCAACAGCTGATTGCCCTTCACCGCCTGGC
CCTGAGAGAGTTGCAGCAAGCGGTCCACGCTGGTTTGCCCCAGCAGGCGAAAATCCTGTTTGATGGTGGT
TAACGGCGGGATATAACATGAGCTGTCTTCGGTATCGTCGTATCCCACTACCGAGATATCCGCACCAACG
CGCAGCCCGGACTCGGTAATGGCGCGCATTGCGCCCAGCGCCATCTGATCGTTGGCAACCAGCATCGCAG
TGGGAACGATGCCCTCATTCAGCATTTGCATGGTTTGTTGAAAACCGGACATGGCACTCCAGTCGCCTTC
CCGTTCCGCTATCGGCTGAATTTGATTGCGAGTGAGATATTTATGCCAGCCAGCCAGACGCAGACGCGCC
GAGACAGAACTTAATGGGCCCGCTAACAGCGCGATTTGCTGGTGACCCAATGCGACCAGATGCTCCACGC
CCAGTCGCGTACCGTCTTCATGGGAGAAAATAATACTGTTGATGGGTGTCTGGTCAGAGACATCAAGAAA
TAACGCCGGAACATTAGTGCAGGCAGCTTCCACAGCAATGGCATCCTGGTCATCCAGCGGATAGTTAATG
ATCAGCCCACTGACGCGTTGCGCGAGAAGATTGTGCACCGCCGCTTTACAGGCTTCGACGCCGCTTCGTT
CTACCATCGACACCACCACGCTGGCACCCAGTTGATCGGCGCGAGATTTAATCGCCGCGACAATTTGCGA
CGGCGCGTGCAGGGCCAGACTGGAGGTGGCAACGCCAATCAGCAACGACTGTTTGCCCGCCAGTTGTTGT
GCCACGCGGTTGGGAATGTAATTCAGCTCCGCCATCGCCGCTTCCACTTTTTCCCGCGTTTTCGCAGAAA
CGTGGCTGGCCTGGTTCACCACGCGGGAAACGGTCTGATAAGAGACACCGGCATACTCTGCGACATCGTA
TAACGTTACTGGTTTCACATTCACCACCCTGAATTGACTCTCTTCCGGGCGCTATCATGCCATACCGCGA
AAGGTTTTGCGCCATTCGATGGTGTCCGGGATCTCGACGCTCTCCCTTATGCGACTCCTGCATTAGGAAG
CAGCCCAGTAGTAGGTTGAGGCCGTTGAGCACCGCCGCCGCAAGGAATGGTGCATGCAAGGAGATGGCGC
CCAACAGTCCCCCGGCCACGGGGCCTGCCACCATACCCACGCCGAAACAAGCGCTCATGAGCCCGAAGTG
GCGAGCCCGATCTTCCCCATCGGTGATGTCGGCGATATAGGCGCCAGCAACCGCACCTGTGGCGCCGGTG
ATGCCGGCCACGATGCGTCCGGCGTAGAGGATCGAGATCTCGATCCCGCGAAATTAATACGACTCACTAT
AGGGGAATTGTGAGCGGATAACAATTCCCCTCTAGAAATAATTTTGTTTAACTTTAAGAAGGAGATATAC
ATATGTCCCCTATACTAGGTTATTGGAAAATTAAGGGCCTTGTGCAACCCACTCGACTTCTTTTGGAATA
TCTTGAAGAAAAATATGAAGAGCATTTGTATGAGCGCGATGAAGGTGATAAATGGCGAAACAAAAAGTTT
GAATTGGGTTTGGAGTTTCCCAATCTTCCTTATTATATTGATGGTGATGTTAAATTAACACAGTCTATGG
CCATCATACGTTATATAGCTGACAAGCACAACATGTTGGGTGGTTGTCCAAAAGAGCGTGCAGAGATTTC
AATGCTTGAAGGAGCGGTTTTGGATATTAGATACGGTGTTTCGAGAATTGCATATAGTAAAGACTTTGAA
ACTCTCAAAGTTGATTTTCTTAGCAAGCTACCTGAAATGCTGAAAATGTTCGAAGATCGTTTATGTCATA
AAACATATTTAAATGGTGATCATGTAACCCATCCTGACTTCATGTTGTATGACGCTCTTGATGTTGTTTT
ATACATGGACCCAATGTGCCTGGATGCGTTCCCAAAATTAGTTTGTTTTAAAAAACGTATTGAAGCTATC
CCACAAATTGATAAGTACTTGAAATCCAGCAAGTATATAGCATGGCCTTTGCAGGGCTGGCAAGCCACGT
TTGGTGGTGGCGACCATCCTCCAAAATCGGATGGTTCATCCATGGGCAGCAGCCATCATCATCATCATCA
CAGCAGCGGCCTGGTTCCGCGTGGTAGTATTATGAGTTCTCCTCCTGAAAGATCCATAACTTCGTATAGC
ATACATTATACGAAGTTATGCGGCCGCGACGTCCACATATACCTGCCGTTCACTATTATTTAGTGAAATG
AGATATTATGATATTTTCTGAATTGTGATTAAAAAGGCAACTTTATGCCCATGCAACAGAAACTATAAAA
AATACAGAGAATGAAAAGAAACAGATAGATTTTTTAGTTCTTTAGGCCCGTAGTCTGCAAATCCTTTTAT
GATTTTCTATCAAACAAAAGAGGAAAATAGACCAGTTGCAATCCAAACGAGAGTCTAATAGAATGAGGTC
GAAAAGTAAATCGCGCGGGTTTGTTACTGATAAAGCAGGCAAGACCTAAAATGTGTAAAGGGCAAAGTGT
ATACTTTGGCGTCACCCCTTACATATTTTAGGTCTTTTTTTATTGTGCGTAACTAACTTGCCATCTTCAA
ACAGGAGGGCTGGAAGAAGCAGACCGCTAACACAGTACATAAAAAAGGAGACATGAACGATGAACATCAA
AAAGTTTGCAAAACAAGCAACAGTATTAACCTTTACTACCGCACTGCTGGCAGGAGGCGCAACTCAAGCG
TTTGCGAAAGAAACGAACCAAAAGCCATATAAGGAAACATACGGCATTTCCCATATTACACGCCATGATA
TGCTGCAAATCCCTGAACAGCAAAAAAATGAAAAATATAAAGTTCCTGAGTTCGATTCGTCCACAATTAA
AAATATCTCTTCTGCAAAAGGCCTGGACGTTTGGGACAGCTGGCCATTACAAAACACTGACGGCACTGTC
GCAAACTATCACGGCTACCACATCGTCTTTGCATTAGCCGGAGATCCTAAAAATGCGGATGACACATCGA
TTTACATGTTCTATCAAAAAGTCGGCGAAACTTCTATTGACAGCTGGAAAAACGCTGGCCGCGTCTTTAA
AGACAGCGACAAATTCGATGCAAATGATTCTATCCTAAAAGACCAAACACAAGAATGGTCAGGTTCAGCC
ACATTTACATCTGACGGAAAAATCCGTTTATTCTACACTGATTTCTCCGGTAAACATTACGGCAAACAAA
CACTGACAACTGCACAAGTTAACGTATCAGCATCAGACAGCTCTTTGAACATCAACGGTGTAGAGGATTA
TAAATCAATCTTTGACGGTGACGGAAAAACGTATCAAAATGTACAGCAGTTCATCGATGAAGGCAACTAC
AGCTCAGGCGACAACCATACGCTGAGAGATCCTCACTACGTAGAAGATAAAGGCCACAAATACTTAGTAT
TTGAAGCAAACACTGGAACTGAAGATGGCTACCAAGGCGAAGAATCTTTATTTAACAAAGCATACTATGG
CAAAAGCACATCATTCTTCCGTCAAGAAAGTCAAAAACTTCTGCAAAGCGATAAAAAACGCACGGCTGAG
TTAGCAAACGGCGCTCTCGGTATGATTGAGCTAAACGATGATTACACACTGAAAAAAGTGATGAAACCGC
TGATTGCATCTAACACAGTAACAGATGAAATTGAACGCGCGAACGTCTTTAAAATGAACGGCAAATGGTA
CCTGTTCACTGACTCCCGCGGATCAAAAATGACGATTGACGGCATTACGTCTAACGATATTTACATGCTT
GGTTATGTTTCTAATTCTTTAACTGGCCCATACAAGCCGCTGAACAAAACTGGCCTTGTGTTAAAAATGG
ATCTTGATCCTAACGATGTAACCTTTACTTACTCACACTTCGCTGTACCTCAAGCGAAAGGAAACAATGT
CGTGATTACAAGCTATATGACAAACAGAGGATTCTACGCAGACAAACAATCAACGTTTGCGCCTAGCTTC
CTGCTGAACATCAAAGGCAAGAAAACATCTGTTGTCAAAGACAGCATCCTTGAACAAGGACAATTAACAG
TTAACAAATAAAAACGCAAAAGAAAATGCCGATATCCTATTGGCATTGACGTCAGGTGGCACTTTTCGAG
GAGATCATGCACATGATGACGAAGCTTGCGGCCGCACTCGAGCACCACCACCACCACCACTGAGATCCGG
CTGCTAACAAAGCCCGAAAGGAAGCTGAGTTGGCTGCTGCCACCGCTGAGCAATAACTAGCATAACCCCT
TGGGGCCTCTAAACGGGTCTTGAGGGGTTTTTTGCTGAAAGGAGGAACTATATCCGGATTGGCGAATGGG
[124 nt withheld, positions 5741-5864]
C
[91 nt withheld, positions 5866-5956]
A
[49 nt withheld, positions 5958-6006]
CCTTTGACGTTGGAGTCCACGTTCTTT
[37 nt withheld, positions 6034-6070]
ACCCTATCTCGGTCTATTCTTTTGATTTATAAGGGATTTTGCCGATTTCGGCCTATTGGTTAAAAAATGA
GCTGATTTAACAAAAATTTAACGCGAATTTTAACAAAATATTAACGCTTACAATTTAGGTGGCACTTTTC
GGGGAAATGTGCGCGGAACCCCTATTTGTTTATTTTTCTAAATACATTCAAATATGTATCCGCTCATGAA
TTAATTCTTAGAAAAACTCATCGAGCATCAAATGAAACTGCAATTTATTCATATCAGGATTATCAATACC
ATATTTTTGAAAAAGCCGTTTCTGTAATGAAGGAGAAAACTCACCGAGGCAGTTCCATAGGATGGCAAGA
TCCTGGTATCGGTCTGCGATTCCGACTCGTCCAACATCAATACAACCTATTAATTTCCCCTCGTCAAAAA
TAAGGTTATCAAGTGAGAAATCACCATGAGTGACGACTGAATCCGGTGAGAATGGCAAAAGTTTATGCAT
TTCTTTCCAGACTTGTTCAACAGGCCAGCCATTACGCTCGTCATCAAAATCACTCGCATCAACCAAACCG
TTATTCATTCGTGATTGCGCCTGAGCGAGACGAAATACGCGATCGCTGTTAAAAGGACAATTACAAACAG
GAATCGAATGCAACCGGCGCAGGAACACTGCCAGCGCATCAACAATATTTTCACCTGAATCAGGATATTC
TTCTAATACCTGGAATGCTGTTTTCCCGGGGATCGCAGTGGTGAGTAACCATGCATCATCAGGAGTACGG
ATAAAATGCTTGATGGTCGGAAGAGGCATAAATTCCGTCAGCCAGTTTAGTCTGACCATCTCATCTGTAA
CATCATTGGCAACGCTACCTTTGCCATGTTTCAGAAACAACTCTGGCGCATCGGGCTTCCCATACAATCG
ATAGATTGTCGCACCTGATTGCCCGACATTATCGCGAGCCCATTTATACCCATATAAATCAGCATCCATG
TTGGAATTTAATCGCGGCCTAGAGCAAGACGTTTCCCGTTGAATATGGCTCATAACACCCCTTGTATTAC
TGTTTATGTAAGCAGACAGTTTTATTGTTCATGACCAAAATCCCTTAACGTGAGTTTTCGTTCCACTGAG
CGTCAGACCCCGTAGAAAAGATCAAAGGATCTTCTTGAGATCCTTTTTTTCTGCGCGTAATCTGCTGCTT
GCAAACAAAAAAACCACCGCTACCAGCGGTGGTTTGTTTGCCGGATCAAGAGCTACCAACTCTTTTTCCG
AAGGTAACTGGCTTCAGCAGAGCGCAGATACCAAATACTGTCCTTCTAGTGTAGCCGTAGTTAGGCCACC
ACTTCAAGAACTCTGTAGCACCGCCTACATACCTCGCTCTGCTAATCCTGTTACCAGTGGCTGCTGCCAG
TGGCGATAAGTCGTGTCTTACCGGGTTGGACTCAAGACGATAGTTACCGGATAAGGCGCAGCGGTCGGGC
TGAACGGGGGGTTCGTGCACACAGCCCAGCTTGGAGCGAACGACCTACACCGAACTGAGATACCTACAGC
GTGAGCTATGAGAAAGCGCCACGCTTCCCGAAGGGAGAAAGGCGGACAGGTATCCGGTAAGCGGCAGGGT
CGGAACAGGAGAGCGCACGAGGGAGCTTCCAGGGGGAAACGCCTGGTATCTTTATAGTCCTGTCGGGTTT
CGCCACCTCTGACTTGAGCGTCGATTTTTGTGATGCTCGTCAGGGGGGCGGAGCCTATGGAAAAACGCCA
GCAACGCGGCCTTTTTACGGTTCCTGGCCTTTTGCTGGCCTTTTGCTCACATGTTCTTTCCTGCGTTATC
CCCTGATTCTGTGGATAACCGTATTACCGCCTTTGAGTGAGCTGATACCGCTCGCCGCAGCCGAACGACC
GAGCGCAGCGAGTCAGTGAGCGAGGAAGCGGAAG
