>Addgene plasmid #26101 | pET28GST-LIC | addgene partial sequence | sequence record 31693 | 26101 with pGEX-5
CATCCATGGGCAGCAGCCATCATCATCATCATCACAGCAGCGGCCTGGTTCCGCGTGGTAGTATTATGAG
TTCTCCTCCTGAAAGATCCATAACTTCGTATAGCATACATTATACGAAGTTATGCGGCCGCGACGTCCAC
ATATACCTGCCGTTCACTATTATTTAGTGAAATGAGATATTATGATATTTTCTGAATTGTGATTAAAAAG
GCAACTTTATGCCCATGCAACAGAAACTATAAAAAATACAGAGAATGAAAAGAAACAGATAGATTTTTTA
GTTCTTTAGGCCCGTAGTCTGCAAATCCTTTTATGATTTTCTATCAAACAAAAGAGGAAAATAGACCAGT
TGCAATCCAAACGAGAGTCTAATAGAATGAGGTCGAAAAGTAAATCGCGCGGGTTTGTTACTGATAAAGC
AGGCAAGACCTAAAATGTGTAAAGGGCAAAGTGTATACTTTGGCGTCACCCCTTACATATTTTAGGTCTT
TTTTTATTGTGCGTAACTAACTTGCCATCTTCAAACAGGAGGGCTGGAAGAAGCAGACCGCTAACACAGT
ACATAAAAAAGGAGACATGAACGATGAACATCAAAAAGTTTGCAAAACAAGCAACAGTATTAACCTTTAC
TACCGCACTGCTGGCAGGAGGCGCAACTCAAGCGTTTGCGAAAGAAACGAACCAAAAGCCATATAAGGAA
ACATACGGCATTTCCCATATTACACGCCATGATATGCTGCAAATCCCTGAACAGCAAAAAAATGAAAAAT
ATAAAGTTCCTGAGTTCGATTCGTCCACAATTAAAAATATCTCTTCTGCAAAAGGCCTGGACGTTTGGGA
CAGCTGGCCATTACAAAACACTGACGGCAC
